>Addgene plasmid #248648 | pSTTa-GPA1 | addgene full sequence | sequence record 497018 | Addgene NGS Result
TTATCGACTGCACGGTGCACCAATGCTTCTGGCGTCAGGCAGCCATCGGAAGCTGTGGTATGGCTGTGCA
GGTCGTAAATCACTGCATAATTCGTGTCGCTCAAGGCGCACTCCCGTTCTGGATAATGTTTTTTGCGCCG
ACATCATAACGGTTCTGGCAAATATTCTGAAATGAGCTGTTGACAATTAATCATCGGCTCGTATAATGTG
TGGAATTGTGAGCGGATAACAATTTCACACAGGAAACAGTATTCATGAGCGCTAGCAGCGCGTGGAGCCA
CCCGCAGTTCGAAAAGAGCGGTGGCTCAGGTACCAGTGGCGGTTCAGCCTGGAGCCATCCGCAATTCGAG
AAGGTCGGCAGCCTGGTTCCGCGTGGTTCTGCTGGTGAAAACCTGTACTTCCAGGGTGGTTCAGGATCCA
TGGGCTTACTCTGCAGTAGAAGTCGACATCATACTGAAGATACTGATGAGAATACACAGGCTGCTGAAAT
CGAAAGACGGATAGAGCAAGAAGCAAAGGCTGAAAAGCATATTCGGAAGCTTTTGCTACTTGGTGCTGGG
GAATCTGGAAAATCTACAATTTTTAAGCAGATAAAACTTCTATTCCAAACGGGATTTGATGAAGGAGAAC
TAAAGAGCTATGTTCCAGTCATTCATGCCAATGTCTATCAGACTATAAAATTATTGCATGATGGAACAAA
GGAGTTTGCTCAAAATGAAACAGATTCTGCTAAATATATGTTATCTTCTGAAAGTATTGCAATTGGGGAG
AAACTATCTGAGATTGGTGGTAGGTTAGACTATCCACGTCTTACCAAGGACATCGCTGAGGGAATAGAAA
CACTATGGAAGGATCCTGCAATTCAGGAAACTTGTGCTCGTGGTAATGAGCTTCAGGTTCCTGATTGTAC
GAAATATCTGATGGAGAACTTGAAGAGACTATCAGATATAAATTATATTCCAACTAAGGAGGATGTACTT
TATGCAAGAGTTCGCACAACTGGTGTCGTGGAAATACAGTTCAGCCCTGTGGGAGAGAATAAAAAAAGTG
GTGAAGTGTACCGATTGTTTGACGTGGGTGGACAGAGAAATGAGAGGAGGAAATGGATTCATCTGTTTGA
AGGTGTAACAGCTGTGATATTTTGTGCTGCCATCAGCGAGTACGACCAAACGCTCTTTGAGGACGAGCAG
AAAAACAGGATGATGGAGACCAAGGAATTATTCGACTGGGTCCTGAAACAACCCTGTTTTGAGAAAACAT
CCTTCATGCTGTTCTTGAACAAGTTCGACATATTTGAGAAGAAAGTTCTTGACGTTCCGTTGAACGTTTG
CGAGTGGTTCAGAGATTACCAACCAGTTTCAAGTGGGAAACAAGAGATTGAGCATGCATACGAGTTTGTG
AAGAAGAAGTTTGAGGAGTTATATTACCAGAACACGGCGCCGGATAGAGTGGACAGGGTATTCAAAATCT
ACAGGACGACGGCTTTGGACCAGAAGCTTGTAAAGAAAACGTTCAAGCTCGTAGATGAGACACTAAGAAG
GAGAAATTTACTGGAGGCTGGCCTTTTATGATCCGGAGCGAGCACCGGTGCAGATTATAAGGATGATGAT
GATAAGTAACTGAGTAAGCGATCGCAGAATTCATCGTGACTGACTGACGATCTGCCTCGCGCGTTTCGGT
GATGACGGTGAAAACCTCTGACACATGCAGCTCCCGGAGACGGTCACAGCTTGTCTGTAAGCGGATGCCG
GGAGCAGACAAGCCCGTCAGGGCGCGTCAGCGGGTGTTGGCGGGTGTCGGGGCGCAGCCATGACCCAGTC
ACGTAGCGATAGCGGAGTGTATAATTCTTGAAGACGAAAGGGCCTCGTGATACGCCTATTTTTATAGGTT
AATGTCATGATAATAATGGTTTCTTAGCAGGTGGCACTTTTCGGGGAAATGTGCGCGGAACCCCTATTTG
TTTATTTTTCTAAATACATTCAAATATGTATCCGCTCATGAGACAATAACCCTGATAAATGCTTCAATAA
TATTGAAAAAGGAAGAGTATGAGTATTCAACATTTCCGTGTCGCCCTTATTCCCTTTTTTGCGGCATTTT
GCCTTCCTGTTTTTGCTCACCCAGAAACGCTGGTGAAAGTAAAAGATGCTGAAGATCAGTTGGGTGCACG
AGTGGGTTACATCGAACTGGATCTCAACAGCGGTAAGATCCTTGAGAGTTTTCGCCCCGAAGAACGTTTT
CCAATGATGAGCACTTTTAAAGTTCTGCTATGTGGCGCGGTATTATCCCGTGTTGACGCCGGGCAAGAGC
AACTCGGTCGCCGCATACACTATTCTCAGAATGACTTGGTTGAGTACTCACCAGTCACAGAAAAGCATCT
TACGGATGGCATGACAGTAAGAGAATTATGCAGTGCTGCCATAACCATGAGTGATAACACTGCGGCCAAC
TTACTTCTGACAACGATCGGAGGACCGAAGGAGCTAACCGCTTTTTTGCACAACATGGGGGATCATGTAA
CTCGCCTTGATCGTTGGGAACCGGAGCTGAATGAAGCCATACCAAACGACGAGCGTGACACCACGATGCC
TGCAGCAATGGCAACAACGTTGCGCAAACTATTAACTGGCGAACTACTTACTCTAGCTTCCCGGCAACAA
TTAATAGACTGGATGGAGGCGGATAAAGTTGCAGGACCACTTCTGCGCTCGGCCCTTCCGGCTGGCTGGT
TTATTGCTGATAAATCTGGAGCCGGTGAGCGTGGGTCTCGCGGTATCATTGCAGCACTGGGGCCAGATGG
TAAGCCCTCCCGTATCGTAGTTATCTACACGACGGGGAGTCAGGCAACTATGGATGAACGAAATAGACAG
ATCGCTGAGATAGGTGCCTCACTGATTAAGCATTGGTAACTGTCAGACCAAGTTTACTCATATATACTTT
AGATTGATTTAAAACTTCATTTTTAATTTAAAAGGATCTAGGTGAAGATCCTTTTTGATAATCTCATGAC
CAAAATCCCTTAACGTGAGTTTTCGTTCCACTGAGCGTCAGACCCCGTAGAAAAGATCAAAGGATCTTCT
TGAGATCCTTTTTTTCTGCGCGTAATCTGCTGCTTGCAAACAAAAAAACCACCGCTACCAGCGGTGGTTT
GTTTGCCGGATCAAGAGCTACCAACTCTTTTTCCGAAGGTAACTGGCTTCAGCAGAGCGCAGATACCAAA
TACTGTCCTTCTAGTGTAGCCGTAGTTAGGCCACCACTTCAAGAACTCTGTAGCACCGCCTACATACCTC
GCTCTGCTAATCCTGTTACCAGTGGCTGCTGCCAGTGGCGATAAGTCGTGTCTTACCGGGTTGGACTCAA
GACGATAGTTACCGGATAAGGCGCAGCGGTCGGGCTGAACGGGGGGTTCGTGCACACAGCCCAGCTTGGA
GCGAACGACCTACACCGAACTGAGATACCTACAGCGTGAGCTATGAGAAAGCGCCACGCTTCCCGAAGGG
AGAAAGGCGGACAGGTATCCGGTAAGCGGCAGGGTCGGAACAGGAGAGCGCACGAGGGAGCTTCCAGGGG
GAAACGCCTGGTATCTTTATAGTCCTGTCGGGTTTCGCCACCTCTGACTTGAGCGTCGATTTTTGTGATG
CTCGTCAGGGGGGCGGAGCCTATGGAAAAACGCCAGCAACGCGGCCTTTTTACGGTTCCTGGCCTTTTGC
TGGCCTTTTGCTCACATGTTCTTTCCTGCGTTATCCCCTGATTCTGTGGATAACCGTATTACCGCCTTTG
AGTGAGCTGATACCGCTCGCCGCAGCCGAACGACCGAGCGCAGCGAGTCAGTGAGCGAGGAAGCGGAAGA
GCGCCTGATGCGGTATTTTCTCCTTACGCATCTGTGCGGTATTTCACACCGCATAAATTCCGACACCATC
GAATGGCGCAAAACCTTTCGCGGTATGGCATGATAGCGCCCGGAAGAGAGTCAATTCAGGGTGGTGAATG
TGAAACCAGTAACGTTATACGATGTCGCAGAGTATGCCGGTGTCTCTTATCAGACCGTTTCCCGCGTGGT
GAACCAGGCCAGCCACGTTTCTGCGAAAACGCGGGAAAAAGTGGAAGCGGCGATGGCGGAGCTGAATTAC
ATTCCCAACCGCGTGGCACAACAACTGGCGGGCAAACAGTCGTTGCTGATTGGCGTTGCCACCTCCAGTC
TGGCCCTGCACGCGCCGTCGCAAATTGTCGCGGCGATTAAATCTCGCGCCGATCAACTGGGTGCCAGCGT
GGTGGTGTCGATGGTAGAACGAAGCGGCGTCGAAGCCTGTAAAGCGGCGGTGCACAATCTTCTCGCGCAA
CGCGTCAGTGGGCTGATCATTAACTATCCGCTGGATGACCAGGATGCCATTGCTGTGGAAGCTGCCTGCA
CTAATGTTCCGGCGTTATTTCTTGATGTCTCTGACCAGACACCCATCAACAGTATTATTTTCTCCCATGA
AGACGGTACGCGACTGGGCGTGGAGCATCTGGTCGCATTGGGTCACCAGCAAATCGCGCTGTTAGCGGGC
CCATTAAGTTCTGTCTCGGCGCGTCTGCGTCTGGCTGGCTGGCATAAATATCTCACTCGCAATCAAATTC
AGCCGATAGCGGAACGGGAAGGCGACTGGAGTGCCATGTCCGGTTTTCAACAAACCATGCAAATGCTGAA
TGAGGGCATCGTTCCCACTGCGATGCTGGTTGCCAACGATCAGATGGCGCTGGGCGCAATGCGCGCCATT
ACCGAGTCCGGGCTGCGCGTTGGTGCGGATATCTCGGTAGTGGGATACGACGATACCGAAGACAGCTCAT
GTTATATCCCGCCGTTAACCACCATCAAACAGGATTTTCGCCTGCTGGGGCAAACCAGCGTGGACCGCTT
GCTGCAACTCTCTCAGGGCCAGGCGGTGAAGGGCAATCAGCTGTTGCCCGTCTCACTGGTGAAAAGAAAA
ACCACCCTGGCGCCCAATACGCAAACCGCCTCTCCCCGCGCGTTGGCCGATTCATTAATGCAGCTGGCAC
GACAGGTTTCCCGACTGGAAAGCGGGCAGTGAGCGCAACGCAATTAATGTAAGTTAGCTCACTCATTAGG
CACCCCAGGCTTTACACTTTATGCTTCCGGCTCGTATGTTGTGTGGAATTGTGAGCGGATAACAATTTCA
CACAGGAAACAGCTATGACCATGATTACGGATTCACTGGCCGTCGTTTTACAACGTCGTGACTGGGAAAA
CCCTGGCGTTACCCAACTTAATCGCCTTGCAGCACATCCCCCTTTCGCCAGCTGGCGTAATAGCGAAGAG
GCCCGCACCGATCGCCCTTCCCAACAGTTGCGCAGCCTGAATGGCGAATGGCGCTTTGCCTGGTTTCCGG
CACCAGAAGCGGTGCCGGAAAGCTGGCTGGAGTGCGATCTTCCTGAGGCCGATACTGTCGTCGTCCCCTC
AAACTGGCAGATGCACGGTTACGATGCGCCCATCTACACCAACGTGACCTATCCCATTACGGTCAATCCG
CCGTTTGTTCCCACGGAGAATCCGACGGGTTGTTACTCGCTCACATTTAATGTTGATGAAAGCTGGCTAC
AGGAAGGCCAGACGCGAATTATTTTTGATGGCGTTGGAATTAGC
Features (pLannotate 1.2.2; 19 found; start..end, strand, type, name):
    180..208     +  promoter       tac promoter: strong E. coli promoter; hybrid between the trp and lac UV5 promoters
    216..232     +  protein_bind   lac operator: The lac repressor binds to the lac operator to inhibit transcription in E. coli. This inhibition can be relieved by adding lactose or isopropyl-β-D-thiogalactopyranoside (IPTG). lac repressor encoded by lacI
    273..296     +  CDS            Strep-Tag II: peptide that binds Strep-Tactin®, an engineered form of streptavidin
    387..405     +  CDS            TEV site (fragment): tobacco etch virus (TEV) protease recognition and cleavage site
    420..1568    +  CDS            GPA1: GPA1_ARATH - Experimental evidence at protein level: Swiss-Prot protein existence level 1. Exhibits a fast rate of basal nucleotide exchange. Guanine nucleotide-binding proteins (G proteins) are involved as modulators or transducers in various transmembrane signaling systems. Together with GCR1, may regulate the cell cycle via a signaling cascade that uses phosphatidylinositol-specific phospholipase C (PI-PLC) as an effector and inositol 1,4,5-trisphosphate (IP(3)) as a second messenger. Promotes abscisic acid (ABA) responses in guard cells. Involved in the blue light (BL) signaling. Together
   1593..1616    +  CDS            2xFLAG (fragment): two tandem FLAG® epitope tags
   1662..1701    +  CDS            rop (fragment): Rop protein, which maintains plasmids at low copy number; rop
   1803..1843    +  misc_feature   bom (fragment): basis of mobility region from pBR322
   1944..2048    +  promoter       AmpR promoter: bla
   2049..2909    +  CDS            AmpR: β-lactamase; bla; confers resistance to ampicillin, carbenicillin, and related antibiotics
   3080..3668    +  rep_origin     ori: high-copy-number ColE1/pMB1/pBR322/pUC origin of replication
   3854..3905    -  misc_feature   bom (fragment): basis of mobility region from pBR322
   3912..3989    +  promoter       lacI promoter: lacI
   3990..5072    +  CDS            lacI: lac repressor; lacI; The lac repressor binds to the lac operator to inhibit transcription in E. coli. This inhibition can be relieved by adding lactose or isopropyl-β-D-thiogalactopyranoside (IPTG).
   5085..5106    +  protein_bind   CAP binding site: CAP binding activates transcription in the presence of cAMP. E. coli catabolite activator protein
   5121..5151    +  promoter       lac promoter: promoter for the E. coli lac operon
   5159..5175    +  protein_bind   lac operator: The lac repressor binds to the lac operator to inhibit transcription in E. coli. This inhibition can be relieved by adding lactose or isopropyl-β-D-thiogalactopyranoside (IPTG). lac repressor encoded by lacI
   5195..5368    +  CDS            lacZα: LacZα fragment of β-galactosidase; lacZ fragment
   5632..104     -  CDS            yciV (fragment) (across the origin): RNAAM_ECOLI - Also known as trpH From Escherichia coli (strain K12).
