[The description below was written by a language model from this plasmid's Addgene catalogue record and pLannotate feature annotations shown in this document.]
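Description:
pSTTa-GPA1 is a bacterial expression plasmid for producing the Arabidopsis thaliana heterotrimeric G protein alpha subunit GPA1 (AT2G26300) in E. coli as an affinity-tagged recombinant protein. Its backbone, pSTTa, is a derivative of the pGEX series. It replicates from a high-copy ColE1/pMB1-type origin and is selected with ampicillin through the bla (β-lactamase) gene and its own promoter. The plasmid also carries lacI with its native promoter, along with pGEX-lineage remnants that play no part in expression: a lac promoter/operator–lacZα segment and short fragments of bom and rop.

Expression is driven by the hybrid trp/lac tac promoter followed by a lac operator. Transcription is therefore held off by the plasmid-encoded lac repressor and switched on with IPTG. According to the catalogue entry, the N-terminal fusion consists of two StrepII tags, a thrombin site and a TEV protease site, placed ahead of the roughly 1.15 kb GPA1 coding sequence, which was cloned between NcoI and BspEI/Kpn2I sites. The automated annotation picks up only one Strep-Tag II and a partial TEV site, and it does not mark the thrombin site; this probably reflects the limits of feature detection. It also flags a short FLAG-like fragment just downstream of GPA1, but the record does not show whether this is translated.

The StrepII tags allow capture on Strep-Tactin resin, and the protease sites allow the tag to be removed afterwards. The associated work concerns how expression and purification protocols affect Gα biochemical activity, so the construct is suited to preparing GPA1 for in vitro kinetic studies of the G protein cycle.
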