Addgene plasmid #248648: pSTTa-GPA1
Purpose: Vector for protein expression of 2x StrepII-tagged Arabidopsis heterotrimeric G protein GPA1 in E. coli.
Depositing lab: Sarah Assmann. Depositing organization: Pennsylvania State University. Publication: Influence of expression and purification protocols on Galpha biochemical activity: kinetics of plant and mammalian G protein cycles. Gookin TE, Chakravorty D, Assmann SM. Front Mol Biosci. 2025 Apr 7;12:1513660. doi: 10.3389/fmolb.2025.1513660. eCollection 2025. PubMed 40260404.
Backbone
  Vector backbone: pSTTa (from pGEX)
  Backbone manufacturer: GE Healthcare
  Backbone size w/o insert (bp): 4523
  Vector type: Bacterial Expression
Growth in bacteria
  Bacterial resistance: Ampicillin, 100 μg/mL
  Growth temperature: 37°C
  Growth strain: DH5alpha
  Copy number: High Copy
Gene/Insert
  Gene/Insert name: GPA1 (alt names: AtGPA1; AT2G26300)
  Species: A. thaliana (mustard weed)
  Insert size (bp): 1152
  Entrez Gene: GP ALPHA 1 (a.k.a. AT2G26300, ARABIDOPSIS THALIANA G PROTEIN ALPHA SUBUNIT 1, ATGPA1, G PROTEIN ALPHA SUBUNIT, G PROTEIN ALPHA SUBUNIT 1, G protein alpha subunit 1, GPA1, T1D16.6, T1D16_6)
  Promoter: tac
  Tag / fusion protein: 2x StrepII, Thrombin site, TEV site (N terminal on insert)
  Cloning method: Restriction Enzyme; 5′ cloning site NcoI (not destroyed); 3′ cloning site BspEI/Kpn2I (not destroyed)
  Sequencing primers: 5′ GEXtac (CAAATATTCTGAAATGAGCTGTTGACAA); 3′ pGEX 3'
Terms and licenses: Academic/Nonprofit Terms; Industry Terms: Not Available to Industry
How to cite: pSTTa-GPA1 was a gift from Sarah Assmann (Addgene plasmid # 248648 ; http://n2t.net/addgene:248648 ; RRID:Addgene_248648)
