>Addgene plasmid #248648 | pSTTa-GPA1 | depositor partial sequence | sequence record 490305 | GPA1 gene
ATGGGCTTACTCTGCAGTAGAAGTCGACATCATACTGAAGATACTGATGAGAATACACAGGCTGCTGAAA
TCGAAAGACGGATAGAGCAAGAAGCAAAGGCTGAAAAGCATATTCGGAAGCTTTTGCTACTTGGTGCTGG
GGAATCTGGAAAATCTACAATTTTTAAGCAGATAAAACTTCTATTCCAAACGGGATTTGATGAAGGAGAA
CTAAAGAGCTATGTTCCAGTCATTCATGCCAATGTCTATCAGACTATAAAATTATTGCATGATGGAACAA
AGGAGTTTGCTCAAAATGAAACAGATTCTGCTAAATATATGTTATCTTCTGAAAGTATTGCAATTGGGGA
GAAACTATCTGAGATTGGTGGTAGGTTAGACTATCCACGTCTTACCAAGGACATCGCTGAGGGAATAGAA
ACACTATGGAAGGATCCTGCAATTCAGGAAACTTGTGCTCGTGGTAATGAGCTTCAGGTTCCTGATTGTA
CGAAATATCTGATGGAGAACTTGAAGAGACTATCAGATATAAATTATATTCCAACTAAGGAGGATGTACT
TTATGCAAGAGTTCGCACAACTGGTGTCGTGGAAATACAGTTCAGCCCTGTGGGAGAGAATAAAAAAAGT
GGTGAAGTGTACCGATTGTTTGACGTGGGTGGACAGAGAAATGAGAGGAGGAAATGGATTCATCTGTTTG
AAGGTGTAACAGCTGTGATATTTTGTGCTGCCATCAGCGAGTACGACCAAACGCTCTTTGAGGACGAGCA
GAAAAACAGGATGATGGAGACCAAGGAATTATTCGACTGGGTCCTGAAACAACCCTGTTTTGAGAAAACA
TCCTTCATGCTGTTCTTGAACAAGTTCGACATATTTGAGAAGAAAGTTCTTGACGTTCCGTTGAACGTTT
GCGAGTGGTTCAGAGATTACCAACCAGTTTCAAGTGGGAAACAAGAGATTGAGCATGCATACGAGTTTGT
GAAGAAGAAGTTTGAGGAGTTATATTACCAGAACACGGCGCCGGATAGAGTGGACAGGGTATTCAAAATC
TACAGGACGACGGCTTTGGACCAGAAGCTTGTAAAGAAAACGTTCAAGCTCGTAGATGAGACACTAAGAA
GGAGAAATTTACTGGAGGCTGGCCTTTTATGA
